>Addgene plasmid #223027 | rag2:MARCH9_CE_pISceI | addgene full sequence | sequence record 460299 | Addgene NGS Result
ATTGATGAGTTTGGACAAACCACAACTAGAATGCAGTGAAAAAAATGCTTTATTTGTGAAATTTGTGATG
CTATTGCTTTATTTGTAACCATTATAAGCTGCAATAAACAAGTTAACAACAACAATTGCATTCATTTTAT
GTTTCAGGTTCAGGGGGAGGTGTGGGAGGTTTTTTAAAGCAAGTAAAACCTCTACAAATGTGGTATGGCT
GATTATGATCCTCTAGATCAGATCTCTTGTTTATTGCAGCTTATAATGGTTACAAATAAAGCAATAGCAT
CACAAATTTCACAAATAAAGCATTTTTTTCACTGCATTCTAGTTGTGGTTTGTCCAAACTCATCAATGTA
TCTTATCATGTCTGGATCTACGTAATACGACTCACTATAGTTCTAGAGGCTCGAGAGGGGCCGCTTTACT
TGTACAGCTCGTCCATGCCGAGAGTGATCCCGGCGGCGGTCACGAACTCCAGCAGGACCATGTGATCGCG
CTTCTCGTTGGGGTCTTTGCTCAGGGCGGACTGGGTGCTCAGGTAGTGGTTGTCGGGCAGCAGCACGGGG
CCGTCGCCGATGGGGGTGTTCTGCTGGTAGTGGTCGGCGAGCTGCACGCTGCCGTCCTCGATGTTGTGGC
GGATCTTGAAGTTCACCTTGATGCCGTTCTTCTGCTTGTCGGCCATGATATAGACGTTGTGGCTGTTGTA
GTTGTACTCCAGCTTGTGCCCCAGGATGTTGCCGTCCTCCTTGAAGTCGATGCCCTTCAGCTCGATGCGG
TTCACCAGGGTGTCGCCCTCGAACTTCACCTCGGCGCGGGTCTTGTAGTTGCCGTCGTCCTTGAAGAAGA
TGGTGCGCTCCTGGACGTAGCCTTCGGGCATGGCGGACTTGAAGAAGTCGTGCTGCTTCATGTGGTCGGG
GTAGCGGCTGAAGCACTGCACGCCGTAGGTCAGGGTGGTCACGAGGGTGGGCCAGGGCACGGGCAGCTTG
CCGGTGGTGCAGATGAACTTCAGGGTCAGCTTGCCGTAGGTGGCATCGCCCTCGCCCTCGCCGGACACGC
TGAACTTGTGGCCGTTTACGTCGCCGTCCAGCTCGACCAGGATGGGCACCACCCCGGTGAACAGCTCTTC
GCCCTTGCTCACCATGGTCACTGTCTGCTTTGCTGTTGGTCTGGGCTCCTGGGTCACTGGCTTACTAATG
GAGTCTTTATGTATGAGGACTCTTATCAATTGTTCTTCTATAAAGGTCTGCAGTGTTTCTGTTCGTCCCC
TACATGGACACCCAGAGCCTCCTAAATACAGGAGCCCTGATAACTGCACAAGTGCTCAGATTCCAGCAGG
GTGGAAATGAGATAAAGTGTGCAGATGGGGAGGGGGACGTGAATGAGAGATTTGAGGGATGAAAAGGATG
GATGAACGCATTGAAAATAGCCCCTTTCACAAAATAATACCAGTAAATTGTCATATAATTAATGACCAGA
CCTTTACCTGTAAATGATGTGATGTTCATATACAGAAGAATGCCAACAATTTACAGATGATTTTACAAAT
TCTTAATTTTCCTTTTCTAAATGGATTTGTTCACACATTATCTCTTCAAAGCAATTGAATTTTCTGGAAA
AGATTGGCTGTGTGTGTAAAAGGTGCTACTGAGGAATTTAATGTGACATGGAATGAAGCAAACAGCAGCC
TAAGACAGGATGGCAGGAAAAATGTCACATGTTTAAAATAAGAGTGAAACCAACGACCTGGACTTATAGA
GACTGTGTGTCCTTAGGCAAAGCTCTTGTACAAACAGTGCTTGTGACTGTGAAATTCGGGGTTTGCCTGG
ATTGTGTTAAATGTGTGCTTGGATGTATCATAAAAAAGAATCGGTTCTCTGTATTTGACATTTTCTGTAA
TTTATCTAAAGTTACAACTGGCTATGCCTGATTTTTATCACTATTGAATCAATCATTTTAAAGAATGTTA
AGTCTGCTGATTTGGAGAGCTCATTTACATTTATTTTGAATGTCTCTTATTTAACACAACTGATTTAAGC
TTTAGATCTGCGAAGATACGGCCACGGGTGCTCTTGATCCTGTGGCTGATTTTGGACTGTGCTGCTCGCA
GCTGCTGATGAATCACATACTTCCTCCATTTTCTTCCACTGATTGACTGTTATAATTTCCCTAATTTCCA
GGTCAAGGTGCTGTGCATTGTGGTAATAGATGTGACATGATTGCATTCATTTTATGTTTCAGGTTCAGGG
GGAGGTGTGGGAGGTTTTTTAAAGCAAGTAAAACCTCTACAAATGTGGTATGGCTGATTATGATCCTCTA
GATCAGATCCACTAGTTCTAGAGCGGCCATTACCCTGTTATCCCTAGGCCGCCACCGCGGTGGAGCTCCA
ATTCGCCCTATAGTGAGTCGTATTACGCGCGCTCACTGGCCGTCGTTTTACAACGTCGTGACTGGGAAAA
CCCTGGCGTTACCCAACTTAATCGCCTTGCAGCACATCCCCCTTTCGCCAGCTGGCGTAATAGCGAAGAG
GCCCGCACCGATCGCCCTTCCCAACAGTTGCGCAGCCTGAATGGCGAATGGAAATTGTAAGCGTTAATAT
TTTGTTAAAATTCGCGTTAAATTTTTGTTAAATCAGCTCATTTTTTAACCAATAGGCCGAAATCGGCAAA
ATCCCTTATAAATCAAAAGAATAGACCGAGATAGGGT
[37 nt withheld, positions 2698-2734]
AAAGAACGTGGACTCCAACGTCAAAGG
[49 nt withheld, positions 2762-2810]
T
[91 nt withheld, positions 2812-2902]
G
[124 nt withheld, positions 2904-3027]
CAGGTGGCACTTTTCGGGGAAATGTGCGCGGAACCCCTATTTGTTTATTTTTCTAAATACATTCAAATAT
GTATCCGCTCATGAGACAATAACCCTGATAAATGCTTCAATAATATTGAAAAAGGAAGAGTATGAGTATT
CAACATTTCCGTGTCGCCCTTATTCCCTTTTTTGCGGCATTTTGCCTTCCTGTTTTTGCTCACCCAGAAA
CGCTGGTGAAAGTAAAAGATGCTGAAGATCAGTTGGGTGCACGAGTGGGTTACATCGAACTGGATCTCAA
CAGCGGTAAGATCCTTGAGAGTTTTCGCCCCGAAGAACGTTTTCCAATGATGAGCACTTTTAAAGTTCTG
CTATGTGGCGCGGTATTATCCCGTATTGACGCCGGGCAAGAGCAACTCGGTCGCCGCATACACTATTCTC
AGAATGACTTGGTTGAGTACTCACCAGTCACAGAAAAGCATCTTACGGATGGCATGACAGTAAGAGAATT
ATGCAGTGCTGCCATAACCATGAGTGATAACACTGCGGCCAACTTACTTCTGACAACGATCGGAGGACCG
AAGGAGCTAACCGCTTTTTTGCACAACATGGGGGATCATGTAACTCGCCTTGATCGTTGGGAACCGGAGC
TGAATGAAGCCATACCAAACGACGAGCGTGACACCACGATGCCTGTAGCAATGGCAACAACGTTGCGCAA
ACTATTAACTGGCGAACTACTTACTCTAGCTTCCCGGCAACAATTAATAGACTGGATGGAGGCGGATAAA
GTTGCAGGACCACTTCTGCGCTCGGCCCTTCCGGCTGGCTGGTTTATTGCTGATAAATCTGGAGCCGGTG
AGCGTGGGTCTCGCGGTATCATTGCAGCACTGGGGCCAGATGGTAAGCCCTCCCGTATCGTAGTTATCTA
CACGACGGGGAGTCAGGCAACTATGGATGAACGAAATAGACAGATCGCTGAGATAGGTGCCTCACTGATT
AAGCATTGGTAACTGTCAGACCAAGTTTACTCATATATACTTTAGATTGATTTAAAACTTCATTTTTAAT
TTAAAAGGATCTAGGTGAAGATCCTTTTTGATAATCTCATGACCAAAATCCCTTAACGTGAGTTTTCGTT
CCACTGAGCGTCAGACCCCGTAGAAAAGATCAAAGGATCTTCTTGAGATCCTTTTTTTCTGCGCGTAATC
TGCTGCTTGCAAACAAAAAAACCACCGCTACCAGCGGTGGTTTGTTTGCCGGATCAAGAGCTACCAACTC
TTTTTCCGAAGGTAACTGGCTTCAGCAGAGCGCAGATACCAAATACTGTTCTTCTAGTGTAGCCGTAGTT
AGGCCACCACTTCAAGAACTCTGTAGCACCGCCTACATACCTCGCTCTGCTAATCCTGTTACCAGTGGCT
GCTGCCAGTGGCGATAAGTCGTGTCTTACCGGGTTGGACTCAAGACGATAGTTACCGGATAAGGCGCAGC
GGTCGGGCTGAACGGGGGGTTCGTGCACACAGCCCAGCTTGGAGCGAACGACCTACACCGAACTGAGATA
CCTACAGCGTGAGCTATGAGAAAGCGCCACGCTTCCCGAAGGGAGAAAGGCGGACAGGTATCCGGTAAGC
GGCAGGGTCGGAACAGGAGAGCGCACGAGGGAGCTTCCAGGGGGAAACGCCTGGTATCTTTATAGTCCTG
TCGGGTTTCGCCACCTCTGACTTGAGCGTCGATTTTTGTGATGCTCGTCAGGGGGGCGGAGCCTATGGAA
AAACGCCAGCAACGCGGCCTTTTTACGGTTCCTGGCCTTTTGCTGGCCTTTTGCTCACATGTTCTTTCCT
GCGTTATCCCCTGATTCTGTGGATAACCGTATTACCGCCTTTGAGTGAGCTGATACCGCTCGCCGCAGCC
GAACGACCGAGCGCAGCGAGTCAGTGAGCGAGGAAGCGGAAGAGCGCCCAATACGCAAACCGCCTCTCCC
CGCGCGTTGGCCGATTCATTAATGCAGCTGGCACGACAGGTTTCCCGACTGGAAAGCGGGCAGTGAGCGC
AACGCAATTAATGTGAGTTAGCTCACTCATTAGGCACCCCAGGCTTTACACTTTATGCTTCCGGCTCGTA
TGTTGTGTGGAATTGTGAGCGGATAACAATTTCACACAGGAAACAGCTATGACCATGATTACGCCAAGCG
CGCAATTAACCCTCACTAAAGGGAACAAAAGCTGGGTACCGGGCCCCCCCTCGAATTACCCTGTTATCCC
TATCGAGCAAAATCAATCCTAATGTAAAATAGTATACGTTCATCATTATAATGCAAACACTGTAGAACTG
TTGTGTTGTGCCTTGCATTTCATTCTCAGTTTCTTATCGTCTGTCTCTTTTTACGACAGAGCTAGAAAAA
ACTAGCCTTCATTTGCCATCGCCGTATGCAAATCCACTCCAGAACTCAACAGGTTTGTTCTGCGGCGGGT
GTAAGTGTGAACACCGGCATGTAAGTGCGCTTGAGCAGGAGAATAAAGCGCTCAGAGACACCGGAGGAAT
CCTTTATTTTGCGTTGCGCCTCAGGGGATTCGCTGAGCCTTCTCTTCATGGCCCTGCTCTTCAGACACAG
GTGCTCCGCTGTTTGTGTTTTTCACTGTTCTTCAGGCACTCGTGGTTACGGGTTTTTGTTTTGCACTCTT
GCACACACATCTCTCGGCCTCCAAAACAAACACACAACTGCACGAGGGCTCGAAGCCCCCACCGAAAAAC
AAAAACATTATGCTAATGAGGAAGGCACAGCTGTTCCCTTCTTCACTCTCTCTCTCGTTCTTTCAACAAC
AGTCGCCTAATTTCTCTCGTTCCTTTAAAGAGCCGCCAAGCAGAAACAGTTAATGCAAATATAAGCCTGC
GGGAAATAAGGAGAATTTTTACAAAATCCGAGCTTCCCCTCCTGCCAAAATGTGATGTGTGACTCACGCA
TTCGATATTTGGTGTAATGAGAGTGAATCATTCTGCTCCACACCGAACCCGATGCCACAGACCACTCAGA
TGCACACCGAGGAGACTATTTTAACAGCACATTACATCCAGACTGTCACAGATGCATTACCAAGAGTGTG
ATTTCAGTGTCGAATGCAGGTCTTAAAGGAAAATCTGTTGCGATTGCATGTGCGCTAACTAGACACGACC
AACGAATGGGAACAATCTGTGAAATATTATACAATCACAGGCAATTAAAAGATGTTTAAAGTTCAATTTA
GTTTTAATTAATATGTTATATAAAACTAATCTGTTTTAAATGTATATTTATGATTTTAGCTTTAGCTAGC
CTCTTGACCAGCAGCTGAAGTGTCCGGCAAGTACCTAAAAGGGAGACCACATGGGAAAGCTAGGTTGCTC
CCGGAAGAGGTGTTAGTAAACCAGCAGGTCTACCTGTGGTCTGTGTGGGTCCTAATGCCCCAGTATAAAC
CAGCAGGTCAACCTGTGGTCTGTGTGGGTCCTAATGCCCCAGTATAAACCAGCAGGTCTACCTGTGGTCT
GTGTGGGTCCTAATGCCCCNNNNNNNNNNNNNNNNNNNNNNNNNNNNNNNNNNNNNNNNNNNNNNNNNNN
NNNNNNNNNNNNNNNNNNNNNNNNNNNNNNNNNNNNNNNNNNNNNNNNNCCTGTGGTCTGTGTGGGTCCT
AATGCCCCAGTATAAACCAGCAGGTCAACCTGTGGTCTGTGTGGGTCCTAATGCCCCAGTATAAACCAGC
AGGTCAACCTGTGGTCTGTGTGGGTCCTAATGCCCCAGGATAAACCAGCAGGTCAACCTGTGGTCTGTGT
GGGTCCTAATGCCCCAGTATAAACCAGCAGGTCAACCTGTGGTCTGTGTGGGTCCTAATGCCCCAGTATA
TTGATGGAGACTCTATACTGCTCGGTGAGCTCCATCTTTCGGATAAGATGTTAAAACAAGGTCCCGACTC
TCTGTGGTGGTAAAAAATTCCCAGGATGTCCTTCCTACCCTGGCATCCTGGACAAATTTGCTCACTGTCC
TCTGTCCATCATGGCCTCCTAACCATCCCCATATCATAATTGGCTTTATCACTCTAGCTGGGGCCGAAAT
CGCATACTTCCATTTTATGAGGTACGCTAAAATCAGTATGCGAGCCAAGTAATATGTCCGAATACTTCCG
GCGAGATTCTAGAGTGTGCATTCGATGCACGCTACGCTATTCCATGATGCCCCGTGAGAGAATTCTTGAA
TCGGAGAGAAGCAACGCAACTCATGCGGGTAGGTTACGTGACGATGACATATTGGCGGATGTAGTACGTC
CAAGTTCCATTCATACTGCTCACATTCATATTTTATAGAATGTTCTTTTCCCACAGCCAAGTAGTAAGTT
TAAATTCAAATACAGTACCTACTAAGTAGTAGTAGACGGTTTCGGACGCAGCCCCTGTCTCCTCTCCACC
AATATACTGGTGTGTAGTGTGCGGTCTGGTGCAATATGGCTGCCATCGCGTCATCCAGGTGGATGCTGCA
CACTGGTGGTTGATGAGGAGATTTTGCCCAAAAAAGTGTTTTGAGTTTCCAGAAAAGCGCGATATAAATG
TAAGGAATTATCATTAGCTTATTATAATGGAACTTTCTGGATAACTTGTGCCAGAGCTAGGGGCCATTAA
AACTTTGCCCTGGGGTACCTCAGGGAGCTGCAAGGAAGTGCTATAGGGCTAATGAAATGTTTGGGGGAAA
AAAAAAAATTTTATAAGTAAAAATAAAACTAAAATAATTAATAATTTCATTGTTGAAAATTATAGTAAAA
TTGATAAACAAGATAAGCAGCATTAGTATAAAAAACTAAAAACAAACGTAATTTAAAATAATTAAATTGT
TTTAAATAAATTATACAAAATAATGTTTACAACGACACGGTGGTGCAGTAGGTAGTGCTGTCGCCAGCAA
AGCAAGAAGGTCGCTGGTTCGAGCCTCAGCTGGATCACTTGATGTTTCTGTGTGGAGCATTCGCGTGCGT
TTAACCCCAGATTAATAAAGAGACTAAGCCGAAAAGAAAATAAATGTATGAAAATGTTTACGTAAAATGT
AAATAAATGCATGATTAATAAAATATATGAATTTTAAAGATTGAGGTAGAATTGTTTTATTATTCACACA
TTTGGTTATTTTTAATCAGTGACAACTTGTGATGCTCTTTATATTGTTTATTACGCTACTTTGAATATTC
AGTCTCAAATTGCATGTAAATACGACTTCAAAGCAGAATTAGTTTAATTTAATTGCCTGTAAACAGTGTT
GTACTTTGATGGTGATTGTCTGATAATAATATGATTTCACTATTTAAAATTTGAAAAAAAAAAATCTGAA
AAATACTCACCGGCCACTTTATTAGGTACACCTGTCTAACTGCTTGTTAACGTAAATTTCTAATCAGCCA
ATCACCAGGCAGCAACTCAGTGCATTTAGGCATGTAGACATGGTCAAGACGATCTGCTGCAGTTCAAAGC
GAGCATCAGAATGGAGAAGCAAGGTGATTTAAGTGACTTTAAACGTGACGTGTTTGTTGGTGCCAGACGG
GCTGGTCTGAGTATTTCAGAAACTGCTGATTTACTGGGGTTTTCACACACAAACATCTCTGGGGTTTACA
GAGAATGGTCCAAAAAAAGATAATATCCAGTGAGCGGCAGTTCTGTGGGGGCAAATGTCTTGTTGATGCC
AGAGGTCAGAGGAGAATGGCCTGACTGGTTCCAGCTGATAGAAAGGCAACAGTAATTCAAATAACCACTC
GTTAGAACTGAGGCATGCAGAAGAGCACCTTTGAACACAACATGTCGAACCTTGAGGCGGGTGGGCTACA
GCAGCTCAAGACCACATCGGGTGCCACTCCTGTCAGCTAAGAACAGGAAACTGAGGCTACAATTCGCACA
GGCTCAACATAAGTAGACAATAGAAGATTGAACATTATGTTGCCTGGTCAGATGGATACATTCTACCTTG
TATCAACAGTTCAGGCTGGTGATGGTGGTGTAATGGTGTGGGGGATATATTCTTGGCACACTTTGGGCCC
ATTAGTACCAATTAACCATCGTGTCAACGCCACAGCCTAACTGAGTATTGTTGCTGACCATGTTCATTTC
TTTTTGACCACAGTGTACCCATCTTCTGATGGCTACTTCCTGCAGGATAATGCACCATGTCATAAAGCGT
GAATGATCTCAGACTGGTTTCTTGAACATGACAATGAGTTCACTGTGCTCGAATGACCTCCACAGTCACC
AGATCTCAATCCAATAGAGCGCCTTTGGGGTGTGGTAGAATGGAAGATTCGCATCCTGGATGTGCAGCCG
ACAAATCTGCATGATGCTAGCATGTCAATATGGACCAAAATCTCTGAGGAATTTTCCAGTACCTGGTTGA
AATGCAAAAGGAAGGGAATCTATGCTAAGGCAAAAAGAGGTCCAACCCAGTACTAGTGGGGTGTACATAA
TAAAGTGGCCGGTGAGTGTATATTGTTAAGGATATCTAGATAATCCAAATAATTTACAGCACTATTTAAA
AAAAAAACTTTATGTCACCAAGTCTGCATTTATTTGATCACAATTACAGTCGAAAAAGCAATATCGGGAT
ACATTGTTTCCATTTAAAATAACTATATTATATTTTAAATATTTTTGACAATGTTATTTCTTTAATGCCA
AAGCTAAATTGTATTCAATCTGAATTTTAGTGTCACATGATCCTTCAGAAAATATTAACACATTGCTAAA
AATGTATATTATTATCAATTTGGATTTTTTTTTTTTTTTTGTATATTAACCTATGCTATTGGTTACTATA
CAAAAGTATTACTGTGAATATATGCATATACAGAACCGTATCAAGCGCGGGGGGTGGTTGGGTTATGTCC
CCATTTGGAAAGACCTGGAAACATTCATAATGACTAAAATTGCACGGAAAAATATAATATCTATGAGTAT
TGCTGATCAGCAGCACAAAACCAGAACTCCATATTAATAAACAGCCAATGATGCAGTGAGTTTGTGCATG
TTTTCATTCAAACTCGTGTGATTGTGCTCAAACACCTGTTGTGAGCAGCAGTTGCAAACAGTAAACCTCA
AGAGGAGCCAGTCAACCTTCACAAACACTCAACCTCTGGCTCACTCACTAAACAATTCGCGTTAATATCT
AAAATAAAAATTTCCAGCACCAAACAGCTCTCAGATTTCGGAGTACACTGACCAAGAGGTAAGAAGTAAC
GTTACATTACTAGGACGACTATTGTAAGACTAGATATGTAATATTTGGAAGCGTACGTGTTTTAAGTGAC
ATATAGAGTAGAGGAACTGATGGAAATACGATTTGCATAATGTAAAATGATATATATTAAAATATAGGCT
ACAGTAGGTAACGTGGTTTACATATAACGTTACTGTGTTAATGTAGTGCTCAGTTACTCGTGTTGACAGT
TATTATTAGTGCTTGCTAATTTGTTTGTTAATGCTTCTCTTGCGTATTTGATTACCTTCAGGCGAATCTA
AAACATATCAGATGTAGAAACGGCAGAAAAATGTTGAAGAAAATACGAGAATAGTAGCTTTTGGAGCACA
TAGAAAAGTACATCAGATAAAGCCTACCGTTTAAACGCAGACGCCGCTCTCGCACTGAATGCTGGGTACT
GTAGTCCTTATATTGTATGCTTAATGTGCGTCTCAACGGGAAACTAGAGTTAGGAAAACTACAATTTCCT
GTGGAAAATGTTTCTGTTTTCGGGGAAACAGCGAAAGAAAGATATGGTTCCGCGTTTTTTTCTTACTTTG
AATAATAAAATAAGACCTAACTACACACTTCGCTTACTCTTATGCTAATTTGAAGCACTAGCATTCTTTG
ATACAATGATAATCATTTAAACATCACAGTTATACTACAAATACTATGGTTAAACTATGTCTAGTGTAGT
GTAACACTATGGTTGCCATTGTTATCTTTAAGTTTAAGTATTATCTGTGGTAAAGCCATGGTTGGTTTTT
ATAAGAGGTAATAAAATTAACATTGTACAATTAAATGACTATAAATTAATGTTTTTTTTTATTTTTTTTA
CACAGCTACCTTCAAAAAGGGATCCATGCTCAAAAGCCGACTGCGGATGTTCCTCAATGAATTGAAGCTT
CTCGTACTTACAGGAGGTGGTAGACCAAGAGCAGAACCACAACCTAGAGGAGGCAGAGGAGGAGGATGTG
GATGGGCACCTTTTGCAGGATGTTCTACAAGAGATGGAGATGGTGATGAAGAAGAATATTATGGATCTGA
ACCTAGAGCAAGAGGATTGGCTGGCGATAAAGAACCAAGAGCAGGACCTTTGCCTCCACCAGCACCTCCT
TTGCCTCCACCAGGAGCTCTCGACGCTCTGAGTCTGTCTTCATCACTTGATTCTGGACTCAGAACACCAC
AATGTCGGATCTGCTTTCAAGGACCCGAACAGGGGGAGTTGCTTTCTCCCTGTCGCTGCGATGGTTCTGT
CAGGTGCACGCATCAGCCTTGTCTGATACGGTGGATTTCTGAAAGAGGATCTTGGAGTTGCGAGTTGTGT
TATTTTAAGTATCAGGTATTGGCGATCTCTACCAAAAATCCGCTGCAATGGCAAGCGATATCTCTGACAG
TAATCGAAAAGGTTCAAATCGCGGCGATCGTGCTGGGGAGCTTGTTTCTGGTCGCAAGCATCTCTTGGCT
GATTTGGAGTAGCTTGTCTCCCAGCGCAAAATGGCAACGGCAAGACCTTCTCTTTCAGATCTGCTATGGA
ATGTACGGATTTATGGATGTAGTGTGCATCGGGCTGATCATCCATGAGGGGTCTTCAGTCTACCGCATAT
TTAAAAGATGGCAAGCAGTCAATCAGCAATGGAAAGTACTCAATTATGACAAAACAAAAGATATCGGTGG
TGACGCTGGCGGGGGGACCGCAGGAAAATCAGGACCTAGAAATTCAAGAACAGGACCTACATCAGGAGCA
ACATCAAGACCTCCAGCAGCACAACGAATGAGAACACTTCTTCCACAAAGATGTGGATATACTATACTCC
ACCTCTTGGGTCAGTTGCGGCCGCCAGACGCAAGATCTTCATCACATTCTGGAAGAGAGGTAGTGATGCG
CGTAACGACTGTCTAGATCGATGATGATCCAGACATGATAAGATACATTGATGAGTTTGGACAAACCACA
ACTAGAATGCAGTGAAAAAAATGCTTTATTTGTGAAATTTGTGATGCTATTGCTTTATTTGTAACCATTA
TAAG
Features (pLannotate 1.2.2; 22 found; start..end, strand, type, name):
     33..114     -  polyA_signal   SV40 poly(A) signal: SV40 polyadenylation signal
    137..220     -  CDS            large T antigen (fragment): large T antigen from SV40 (simian virus 40)
    236..368     +  polyA_signal   SV40 poly(A) signal: SV40 polyadenylation signal
    373..390     +  promoter       T7 promoter (fragment): promoter for bacteriophage T7 RNA polymerase
    419..1135    -  CDS            EGFP: EGFP is a basic (constitutively fluorescent) green fluorescent protein published in 1996, derived from Aequorea victoria. It is reported to be a rapidly-maturing weak dimer with moderate acid sensitivity.
   2222..2305    -  CDS            large T antigen (fragment): large T antigen from SV40 (simian virus 40)
   2316..2338    -  misc_feature   MCS (fragment): pBluescript multiple cloning site
   2357..2378    -  misc_feature   MCS (fragment): pBluescript multiple cloning site
   2387..2405    -  promoter       T7 promoter: promoter for bacteriophage T7 RNA polymerase
   2413..2568    +  CDS            lacZα (fragment): LacZα fragment of β-galactosidase; lacZ fragment
   2599..3027    -  rep_origin     f1 ori (sequence partly withheld): f1 bacteriophage origin of replication; arrow indicates direction of (+) strand synthesis
   3054..3158    +  promoter       AmpR promoter: bla
   3159..4019    +  CDS            AmpR: β-lactamase; bla; confers resistance to ampicillin, carbenicillin, and related antibiotics
   4190..4778    +  rep_origin     ori: high-copy-number ColE1/pMB1/pBR322/pUC origin of replication
   4961..5053    +  CDS            lacI (fragment): lac repressor; lacI; The lac repressor binds to the lac operator to inhibit transcription in E. coli. This inhibition can be relieved by adding lactose or isopropyl-β-D-thiogalactopyranoside (IPTG).
   5066..5087    +  protein_bind   CAP binding site: CAP binding activates transcription in the presence of cAMP. E. coli catabolite activator protein
   5102..5132    +  promoter       lac promoter: promoter for the E. coli lac operon
   5136..5158    +  protein_bind   lac operator (fragment): The lac repressor binds to the lac operator to inhibit transcription in E. coli. This inhibition can be relieved by adding lactose or isopropyl-β-D-thiogalactopyranoside (IPTG). lac repressor encoded by lacI
   5201..5219    +  promoter       T3 promoter: promoter for bacteriophage T3 RNA polymerase
   5232..5251    -  misc_feature   MCS (fragment): pBluescript multiple cloning site
  11103..12140   +  CDS            MARCHF9: MARH9_HUMAN - Also known as MARCH9, RNF179. Experimental evidence at protein level: Swiss-Prot protein existence level 1. E3 ubiquitin-protein ligase that may mediate ubiquitination of MHC-I, CD4 and ICAM1, and promote their subsequent endocytosis and sorting to lysosomes via multivesicular bodies. E3 ubiquitin ligases accept ubiquitin from an E2 ubiquitin-conjugating enzyme in the form of a thioester and then directly transfer the ubiquitin to targeted substrates. From Homo sapiens (Human).
  12153..12271   -  polyA_signal   SV40 poly(A) signal (fragment): SV40 polyadenylation signal
