[The description below was written by a language model from this plasmid's Addgene catalogue record and pLannotate feature annotations shown in this document.]
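Description:
rag2:MARCH9_CE_pISceI is a zebrafish transgenesis plasmid that expresses human MARCH9 (MARCHF9, also called RNF179), a 1,038 bp coding sequence for an E3 ubiquitin ligase implicated in ubiquitination and endocytic down-regulation of surface proteins such as MHC-I, CD4 and ICAM1. According to the record, the insert was placed by restriction cloning (BamHI/ClaI) into a "Rag2 plasmid" backbone under the Rag2 promoter, with the stated aim of expressing the gene in the mesenchymal lineage of zebrafish. In the sequenced plasmid of about 12.3 kb, the MARCH9 ORF is followed by an SV40 polyadenylation signal. The long unannotated stretch of nearly 6 kb upstream of it, lying between the T3 promoter/MCS remnant and the ORF, is consistent with the position of the Rag2 regulatory region, although the annotation does not label it.

The bacterial portion is pBluescript-like, with a ColE1/pUC-type origin, f1 origin, ampicillin resistance, lac promoter/lacZα remnants and flanking T3 and T7 promoters. The catalogue nevertheless lists the plasmid as low copy. The feature table also shows a second, oppositely oriented cassette containing an EGFP coding sequence with SV40 poly(A) elements. The roughly 1 kb region upstream of EGFP is unannotated, so its promoter is not stated, and the "CE" in the name is not explained in the record. The "pISceI" designation suggests I-SceI meganuclease sites for embryo-injection transgenesis, but no such sites are annotated. The associated publication concerns oncogenic transformation, which suggests the construct was used to test candidate genes in zebrafish tumour models.
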