Addgene plasmid #223027: rag2:MARCH9_CE_pISceI
Purpose: Express MARCH--9 gene in mesenchymal lineage of Zebrafish.
Depositing lab: Alejandro Gutierrez. Depositing organization: Boston Children's Hospital. Publication: A methyltransferase-independent role for METTL1 in tRNA aminoacylation and oncogenic transformation. Ali RH, Orellana EA, Lee SH, Chae YC, Chen Y, Clauwaert J, Kennedy AL, Gutierrez AE, Papke DJ, Valenzuela M, Silverman B, Falzetta A, Ficarro SB, Marto JA, Fletcher CDM, Perez-Atayde A, Alcindor T, Shimamura A, Prensner JR, Gregory RI, Gutierrez A. Mol Cell. 2025 Mar 6;85(5):948-961.e11. doi: 10.1016/j.molcel.2025.01.003. Epub 2025 Jan 31. PubMed 39892392.
Backbone
  Vector backbone: Rag2 plasmid
  Backbone size w/o insert (bp): 12500
  Vector type: Express the insert(gene) in mesenchymal lineage of Zebrafish.
Growth in bacteria
  Bacterial resistance: Ampicillin, 100 μg/mL
  Growth temperature: 37°C
  Growth strain: NEB Stable
  Copy number: Low Copy
Gene/Insert
  Gene/Insert name: MARCH--9
  Species: H. sapiens (human)
  Insert size (bp): 1038
  Entrez Gene: MARCH9 (a.k.a. RNF179, FLJ36578, MARCH-IX)
  Promoter: Rag2
  Cloning method: Restriction Enzyme; 5′ cloning site BamHi (unknown if destroyed); 3′ cloning site Clai (unknown if destroyed)
  Sequencing primers: 5′ CTGTGGTAAAGCCATGGTTG
Terms and licenses: Academic/Nonprofit Terms; Industry Terms: Not Available to Industry
How to cite: rag2:MARCH9_CE_pISceI was a gift from Alejandro Gutierrez (Addgene plasmid # 223027 ; http://n2t.net/addgene:223027 ; RRID:Addgene_223027)
